>Addgene plasmid #230577 | AiP1186 - pAAV-AiE2045m-minBG-FlpO-WPRE-HGHpA | addgene full sequence | sequence record 466206 | Addgene NGS Result
CGAGGACATATGGAGTTAAATAATGAAGGGATGCAGAAAGAAGAGTAGTCACGTAGTGACAGAGACAACA
CGCGTGCGGCCGCAGGAACCCCTAGTGATGGAGTTGGCCACTCCCTCTCTGCGCGCTCGCTCGCTCACTG
AGGCCGGGCGACCAAAGGTCGCCCGACGCCCGGGCGGCCTCAGTGAGCGAGCGAGCGCGCAGCTGCCTGC
AGGACATGTGAGCAAAAGGCCAGCAAAAGGCCAGGAACCGTAAAAAGGCCGCGTTGCTGGCGTTTTTCCA
TAGGCTCCGCCCCCCTGACGAGCATCACAAAAATCGACGCTCAAGTCAGAGGTGGCGAAACCCGACAGGA
CTATAAAGATACCAGGCGTTTCCCCCTGGAAGCTCCCTCGTGCGCTCTCCTGTTCCGACCCTGCCGCTTA
CCGGATACCTGTCCGCCTTTCTCCCTTCGGGAAGCGTGGCGCTTTCTCATAGCTCACGCTGTAGGTATCT
CAGTTCGGTGTAGGTCGTTCGCTCCAAGCTGGGCTGTGTGCACGAACCCCCCGTTCAGCCCGACCGCTGC
GCCTTATCCGGTAACTATCGTCTTGAGTCCAACCCGGTAAGACACGACTTATCGCCACTGGCAGCAGCCA
CTGGTAACAGGATTAGCAGAGCGAGGTATGTAGGCGGTGCTACAGAGTTCTTGAAGTGGTGGCCTAACTA
CGGCTACACTAGAAGAACAGTATTTGGTATCTGCGCTCTGCTGAAGCCAGTTACCTTCGGAAAAAGAGTT
GGTAGCTCTTGATCCGGCAAACAAACCACCGCTGGTAGCGGTGGTTTTTTTGTTTGCAAGCAGCAGATTA
CGCGCAGAAAAAAAGGATCTCAAGAAGATCCTTTGATCTTTTCTACGGGGTCTGACGCTCAGTGGAACGA
AAACTCACGTTAAGGGATTTTGGTCATGAGATTATCAAAAAGGATCTTCACCTAGATCCTTTTAAATTAA
AAATGAAGTTTTAAATCAATCTAAAGTATATATGAGTAAACTTGGTCTGACAGTTACCAATGCTTAATCA
GTGAGGCACCTATCTCAGCGATCTGTCTATTTCGTTCATCCATAGTTGCCTGACTCCCCGTCGTGTAGAT
AACTACGATACGGGAGGGCTTACCATCTGGCCCCAGTGCTGCAATGATACCGCGAGACCCACGCTCACCG
GCTCCAGATTTATCAGCAATAAACCAGCCAGCCGGAAGGGCCGAGCGCAGAAGTGGTCCTGCAACTTTAT
CCGCCTCCATCCAGTCTATTAATTGTTGCCGGGAAGCTAGAGTAAGTAGTTCGCCAGTTAATAGTTTGCG
CAACGTTGTTGCCATTGCTACAGGCATCGTGGTGTCACGCTCGTCGTTTGGTATGGCTTCATTCAGCTCC
GGTTCCCAACGATCAAGGCGAGTTACATGATCCCCCATGTTGTGCAAAAAAGCGGTTAGCTCCTTCGGTC
CTCCGATCGTTGTCAGAAGTAAGTTGGCCGCAGTGTTATCACTCATGGTTATGGCAGCACTGCATAATTC
TCTTACTGTCATGCCATCCGTAAGATGCTTTTCTGTGACTGGTGAGTACTCAACCAAGTCATTCTGAGAA
TAGTGTATGCGGCGACCGAGTTGCTCTTGCCCGGCGTCAATACGGGATAATACCGCGCCACATAGCAGAA
CTTTAAAAGTGCTCATCATTGGAAAACGTTCTTCGGGGCGAAAACTCTCAAGGATCTTACCGCTGTTGAG
ATCCAGTTCGATGTAACCCACTCGTGCACCCAACTGATCTTCAGCATCTTTTACTTTCACCAGCGTTTCT
GGGTGAGCAAAAACAGGAAGGCAAAATGCCGCAAAAAAGGGAATAAGGGCGACACGGAAATGTTGAATAC
TCATACTCTTCCTTTTTCAATATTATTGAAGCATTTATCAGGGTTATTGTCTCATGAGCGGATACATATT
TGAATGTATTTAGAAAAATAAACAAATAGGGGTTCCGCGCACATTTCCCCGAAAAGTGCCACCTGACGTC
TAAGAAACCATTATTATCATGACATTAACCTATAAAAATAGGCGTATCACGAGGCCCTTTCGTCTCGCGC
GTTTCGGTGATGACGGTGAAAACCTCTGACACATGCAGCTCCCGGAGACGGTCACAGCTTGTCTGTAAGC
GGATGCCGGGAGCAGACAAGCCCGTCAGGGCGCGTCAGCGGGTGTTGGCGGGTGTCGGGGCTGGCTTAAC
TATGCGGCATCAGAGCAGATTGTACTGAGAGTGCACCATAAAATTGTAAACGTTAATATTTTGTTAAAAT
TCGCGTTAAATTTTTGTTAAATCAGCTCATTTTTTAACCAATAGACCGAAATCGGCAAAATCCCTTATAA
ATCAAAAGAATAGCCCGAGATAGAGT
[37 nt withheld, positions 2407-2443]
AAAGAACGTGGACTCCAACGTCAAAGG
[141 nt withheld, positions 2471-2611]
G
[46 nt withheld, positions 2613-2658]
A
[95 nt withheld, positions 2660-2754]
TATGCGGTGTGAAATACCGCACAGATGCGTAAGGAGAAAATACCGCATCAGGCGCCCCTGCAGGCAGCTG
CGCGCTCGCTCGCTCACTGAGGCCGCCCGGGCAAAGCCCGGGCGTCGGGCGACCTTTGGTCGCCCGGCCT
CAGTGAGCGAGCGAGCGCGCAGAGAGGGAGTGGCCAACTCCATCACTAGGGGTTCCTGCGGCCGCTCGGT
CCGCACGTGGTTACCTACAAAATCAGAAGGACAGGGAAGGGAGCAGTGGTTCACGCCTGTAATCCCAGCA
ATTTGGGAGGCCAAGGTGGGTAGATCACCTGAGATTAGGAGTTGGAGACCAGCCTGGCCAATATGGTGAA
ACCCCGTCTCTACCAAAAAAACAAAAATTAGCTGAGCCTGGTCATGCATGCCTGGAATCCCAACAACTCG
GGAGGCTGAGGCAGGAGAATCGCTTGAACCCAGGAGGCGGAGATTGCAGTGAGCCAAGATTGTGCCACTG
CACTCCAGCTTGGTTCCCAATAGACCCCGCAGGCCCTACAGGTTGTCTTCCCAACTTGCCCCTTGCTCCA
TACCACCCCCCTCCACCCCATAATATTATAGAAGGACACCTAGTCAGACAAAATGATGCAACTTAATTTT
ATTAGGACAAGGCTGGTGGGCACTGGAGTGGCAACTTCCAGGGCCAGGAGAGGCACTGGGGAGGGGTCAC
AGGGATGCCACCCGTAGATCTCTCGAGCAGCGCTCGGTATCGATGCGGGGAGGCGGCCCAAAGGGAGATC
CGACTCGTCTGAGGGCGAAGGCGAAGACGCGGAAGAGGCCGCAGAGCCGGCAGCAGGCCGCGGGAAGGAA
GGTCCGCTGGATTGAGGGCCGAAGGGACGTAGCAGAAGGACGTCCCGCGCAGAATCCAGGTGGCAACATA
GGCGAGCAGCCAAGGAAAGGACGATGATTTCCCCGACAACACCACGGAATTGTCAGTGCCCAACAGCCGA
GCCCCTGTCCAGCAGCGGGCAAGGCAGGCGGCGATGAGTTCCGCCGTGGCAATAGGGAGGGGGAAAGCGA
AAGTCCCGGAAAGGAGCTGACAGGTGGTGGCAATGCCCCAACCAGTGGGGGTTGCGTCAGCAAACACAGT
GCACACCACGCCACGTTGCCTGACAACGGGCCACAACTCCTCATAAAGAGACAGCAACCAGGATTTATAC
AAGGAGGAGAAAATGAAAGCCATACGGGAAGCAATAGCATGATACAAAGGCATTAAAGCAGCGTATCCAC
ATAGCGTAAAAGGAGCAACATAGTTAAGAATACCAGTCAATCTTTCACAAATTTTGTAATCCAGAGGTTG
ATTATCGATAAGCTTGATATCGAATTCTCAGATCCGCCTGTTGATGTAGCTGCTCAGGTAGTCCAGCACC
TCCTGGCTGATGATGCCGTTCCAGGCGGGGTATCTGATGCTGCCCTCGGCGCTGCCCTTCAGCTGCTCGA
TGTGCTGCCACTCCTCGATGGGGTTGGTCTCGTCCTTCAGGGCGATCATCTCCTTGCTGATGGGGTCGTA
GGCGTAGTACCTGGACACCAGGGCGAAGTAGTGGTCGGGGATGGCGGTGATCTGGTGGGTGTAGGTGGTC
CTGGCCACGGCGGAGGCCCTCTTGTCGCTCCAGTTGCCCACCACGTTTGTCAGCTCGGTCAGGCCCTTCA
TGCTCAGAAAGCTGGTCATCAGGTGCCTGCCGATGTGGCTCTTAGGGCCGTTCTTGATAGCGAAGATGGG
GTAGGGGGCGTTCTTCTTCAGGGCCTTGTTGTAGCTGCGCACCAGGTTGTCCTTCAGCAGCTGGTACTCC
TGCTTGTTGCTGCTGCTGTTGCCGGTCCTGTTCACTCTCTTCAGCACGGGCTCGCTGTTCCTCAGGAACT
CGTCCAGGTACACCAGGGGGTCGATCCTGCCTCTGGCGCTGAAAAAGTAGATGTGCCTGGACACGCTTGT
CTTGGTCTCGGTCACCAGGCACTGAATGATCACGCCCAGGTACTTGTTCTGCACCAGCTTGAAGCTCTTG
GGGTCCACGTTCTTGATGTCGCTGAACCTGCCGCAGTTGATGAATGTGGCCAGGAACAGGAACTGGTACA
GGGTCTTGGTCTTGGTGAACCTGCTGGTGTACTCGAAGCTGTTCAGGATCTTCTCGGTGATCTCCCAGAT
GCTCTCGCCCTCGGACAGCAGGGCCTTCAGCATCTTCTTGCTGTGGCTGTTGCCCTTGTCGGCCTCCTCG
CTGCTCTCGAACTGCAGCTGCAGGCTGGACACGATGTCGGTGATGTCGCTCTGGTGCTTCTGGCCGTTGT
AAGGGATGATGGTGAACTCCCAGGCGGGGATCAGCTTCTTCAGGCTGGCCTCCAGGATGGTGGCCTTCTG
GGTCTTGTACTTGAACTGCAGGCTCTTGTTCACGATGTCGAAGCTCAGGCTGTTGCTGATGATGGTGTTG
TAGCTCATGAAGGTGGCCCTCTTGATGGCGGTGCCGTTGTGGGTGATCATCCAGCACAGGTAGGTCAGCT
CGGCGGCACAGCTGGCGATCTTCTCGCCGCTGGGCCTCTCGAATCTCTCCACGAACTGCCGCACCAGCAC
CTTGGGGGGGGTCTTGCACAGGATGTCGAACTGGCTCATCACCTTCCTCTTCTTCTTAGGAGCCATGGTG
GCCACGCCAGAAGCAAATGTAAGCAATAGATGGCTCTGCCCTGACTTTTATGCCCAGCCCGAGCTCCTTA
AGGAAGCATTCTGGAAGTGCTTGCCTTTAATATAACAGGCTCGACTCAGACTTGCTTCAGAGTTCATGCT
CTCTGGGTTTGCCGAGGTAATGACTTTTAGCTCTTTTTTGGTATTGCTTACATTAAGACTCTGTAGCTCA
TGTTTTATGGGGATTGGTGCCTGTAACAGATGCTTTGTAAAATGCCAAGGTAGTTTTCTGCCGCAATCAC
TGAGTCAGAGTTTAAATTCAACATCTGGCATGATTTGTCAGCACCTGAGGTAAATAACGCTCAGTGATTC
AGTTGTCTGGCCCAATAAACATATTCATGTGAAAGTGTCATTGAGAGATGTCATGATTTATTACAAGTCA
CACATCTCCAAAACACGCCATCACCTAGGTTTCAATAGAATATTTATGCCGAGAACAATACTAGCAATTC
CCACATCATGTTTCTTGTAATCTAAGTACTGGAGAGGCAGA
Features (pLannotate 1.2.2; 14 found; start..end, strand, type, name):
    119..146     -  repeat_region  AAV2 ITR (fragment): inverted terminal repeat of adeno-associated virus serotype 2 inverted
    175..202     -  repeat_region  AAV2 ITR (fragment): inverted terminal repeat of adeno-associated virus serotype 2 inverted
    275..863     -  rep_origin     ori: high-copy-number ColE1/pMB1/pBR322/pUC origin of replication
   1034..1894    -  CDS            AmpR: β-lactamase; bla; confers resistance to ampicillin, carbenicillin, and related antibiotics
   1895..1999    -  promoter       AmpR promoter: bla
   2094..2129    +  CDS            rop (fragment): Rop protein, which maintains plasmids at low copy number; rop
   2231..2280    +  misc_feature   bom (fragment): basis of mobility region from pBR322
   2281..2736    -  rep_origin     f1 ori (sequence partly withheld): f1 bacteriophage origin of replication; arrow indicates direction of (+) strand synthesis
   2755..2806    +  misc_feature   bom (fragment): basis of mobility region from pBR322
   2811..2951    -  repeat_region  AAV2 ITR: inverted terminal repeat of adeno-associated virus serotype 2 inverted
   2991..3467    -  polyA_signal   hGH poly(A) signal: human growth hormone polyadenylation signal
   3499..4087    -  misc_feature   WPRE: woodchuck hepatitis virus posttranscriptional regulatory element
   4087..4111    -  misc_feature   MCS (fragment): pBluescript multiple cloning site
   4112..5410    -  CDS            FLPo: nuclear-targeted site-specific recombinase FLPo is a mouse codon-optimized fusion between the SV40 nuclear localization signal and a thermostable version of the Saccharomyces cerevisiae site-specific recombinase FLP. Recombination occurs at FRT sequences.
