[The description below was written by a language model from this plasmid's Addgene catalogue record and pLannotate feature annotations shown in this document.]
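Description:
AiP1186 - pAAV-AiE2045m-minBG-FlpO-WPRE-HGHpA is an AAV transfer plasmid built on a pAAV2 backbone and intended for packaging a recombinase-expressing genome into recombinant adeno-associated virus for delivery to brain cells. It is maintained in bacteria through a high-copy ColE1/pUC-type origin and selected with ampicillin via the β-lactamase gene and its native promoter. An f1 phage origin and short remnants of pBR322 rop and bom sequences also lie in the backbone. The annotation detects one full-length AAV2 inverted terminal repeat next to the polyadenylation signal. On the other side, only two short ITR fragments are called, which may reflect the difficulty of sequencing and annotating these hairpin-forming repeats rather than a true truncation.

Between the ITRs, the expression cassette is driven by the AiE2045m enhancer placed upstream of the minBG minimal promoter (by name, a minimal beta-globin promoter). Neither element is annotated in the feature table, but an unannotated stretch upstream of the coding sequence is consistent with their position. The minimal promoter has little activity on its own, so the enhancer dictates which cells transcribe the transgene. The record says the enhancer targets specific brain cell populations but does not say which. The payload is FLPo, a mouse codon-optimised, thermostable Flp recombinase fused to an SV40 nuclear localisation signal, which recombines FRT sites. It is followed by a WPRE to enhance transcript stability and expression, and by the human growth hormone polyadenylation signal. The resulting virus would typically be used to deliver Flp activity to enhancer-defined cell types, switching on or off Flp-dependent reporters or effectors supplied by transgenic lines or co-injected vectors, including intersectional strategies.
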