Addgene plasmid #230577: AiP1186 - pAAV-AiE2045m-minBG-FlpO-WPRE-HGHpA
Purpose: AiE2045m is an enhancer sequence, designed to drive AAV-mediated transgene expression in specific populations of brain cells
Depositing lab: Allen Institute for Brain Science & Bosiljka Tasic. Depositing organization: Allen Institute. Publication: A suite of enhancer AAVs and transgenic mouse lines for genetic access to cortical cell types. Ben-Simon Y, Hooper M, Narayan S, Daigle TL, Dwivedi D, Way SW, Oster A, Stafford DA, Mich JK, Taormina MJ, Martinez RA, Opitz-Araya X, Roth JR, Alexander JR, Allen S, Amster A, Arbuckle J, Ayala A, Baker PM, Bakken TE, Barcelli T, Barta S, Bendrick J, Bertagnolli D, Bielstein C, Bishwakarma P, Bowlus J, Boyer G, Brouner K, Casian B, Casper T, Chakka AB, Chakrabarty R, Chance RK, Chavan S, Clark M, Colbert K, Collman F, Daniel S, Departee M, DiValentin P, Donadio N, Dotson N, Egdorf T, Fliss T, Gabitto M, Garcia J, Gary A, Gasperini M, Gloe J, Goldy J, Gore BB, Graybuck L, Greisman N, Haeseleer F, Halterman C, Haradon Z, Hastings SD, Helback O, Ho W, Hockemeyer D, Huang C, Huff S, Hunker A, Johansen N, Jones D, Juneau Z, Kalmbach B, Kannan M, Khem S, Kussick E, Kutsal R, Larsen R, Lee C, Lee AY, Leibly M, Lenz GH, Li S, Liang E, Lusk N, Madigan Z, Malloy J, Malone J, McCue R, Melchor J, Mollenkopf T, Moosman S, Morin E, Newman D, Ng L, Ngo K, Omstead V, Otto S, Oyama A, Pena N, Pham T, Phillips E, Pom CA, Potekhina L, Ransford S, Ray PL, Rette D, Reynoldson C, Rimorin C, Rocha D, Ruiz A, Sanchez REA, Sawyer L, Sedeno-Cortes A, Sevigny JP, Shapovalova N, Shepard N, Shulga L, Sigler AR, Siverts L, Soliman S, Somasundaram S, Staats B, Stewart K, Szelenyi E, Tieu M, Trader C, Tran A, van Velthoven CTJ, Walker M, Wang Y, Weed N, Wirthlin M, Wood T, Wynalda B, Yao Z, Zhou T, Ariza J, Dee N, Reding M, Ronellenfitch K, Mufti S, Sunkin SM, Smith KA, Esposito L, Waters J, Thyagarajan B, Yao S, Lein ES, Zeng H, Levi BP, Ngai J, Ting JT, Tasic B. Cell. 2025 May 16:S0092-8674(25)00513-6. doi: 10.1016/j.cell.2025.05.002. PubMed 40403729.
Backbone
  Vector backbone: pAAV2
  Vector type: AAV
Growth in bacteria
  Bacterial resistance: Ampicillin, 100 μg/mL
  Growth temperature: 37°C
  Growth strain: NEB Stable
  Copy number: High Copy
Gene/Insert
  Gene/Insert name: FlpO
  Species: Synthetic
  Promoter: minBG
  Cloning method: Restriction Enzyme; 5′ cloning site MluI (unknown if destroyed); 3′ cloning site AflII (unknown if destroyed)
Terms and licenses: Academic/Nonprofit Terms; Industry Terms: Not Available to Industry
How to cite: AiP1186 - pAAV-AiE2045m-minBG-FlpO-WPRE-HGHpA was a gift from Allen Institute for Brain Science & Bosiljka Tasic (Addgene plasmid # 230577 ; http://n2t.net/addgene:230577 ; RRID:Addgene_230577)
